>Addgene plasmid #178214 | pLKO_AU1.C.VSVg_mCherry-NLS | addgene full sequence | sequence record 352758 | Addgene NGS Result
AACGCGAATTTTAACAAAATATTAACGCTTACAATTTAGGTGGCACTTTTCGGGGAAATGTGCGCGGAAC
CCCTATTTGTTTATTTTTCTAAATACATTCAAATATGTATCCGCTCATGAGACAATAACCCTGATAAATG
CTTCAATAATATTGAAAAAGGAAGAGTATGAGTATTCAACATTTCCGTGTCGCCCTTATTCCCTTTTTTG
CGGCATTTTGCCTTCCTGTTTTTGCTCACCCAGAAACGCTGGTGAAAGTAAAAGATGCTGAAGATCAGTT
GGGTGCACGAGTGGGTTACATCGAACTGGATCTCAACAGCGGTAAGATCCTTGAGAGTTTTCGCCCCGAA
GAACGTTTTCCAATGATGAGCACTTTTAAAGTTCTGCTATGTGGCGCGGTATTATCCCGTATTGACGCCG
GGCAAGAGCAACTCGGTCGCCGCATACACTATTCTCAGAATGACTTGGTTGAGTACTCACCAGTCACAGA
AAAGCATCTTACGGATGGCATGACAGTAAGAGAATTATGCAGTGCTGCCATAACCATGAGTGATAACACT
GCGGCCAACTTACTTCTGACAACGATCGGAGGACCGAAGGAGCTAACCGCTTTTTTGCACAACATGGGGG
ATCATGTAACTCGCCTTGATCGTTGGGAACCGGAGCTGAATGAAGCCATACCAAACGACGAGCGTGACAC
CACGATGCCTGTAGCAATGGCAACAACGTTGCGCAAACTATTAACTGGCGAACTACTTACTCTAGCTTCC
CGGCAACAATTAATAGACTGGATGGAGGCGGATAAAGTTGCAGGACCACTTCTGCGCTCGGCCCTTCCGG
CTGGCTGGTTTATTGCTGATAAATCTGGAGCCGGTGAGCGTGGGTCTCGCGGTATCATTGCAGCACTGGG
GCCAGATGGTAAGCCCTCCCGTATCGTAGTTATCTACACGACGGGGAGTCAGGCAACTATGGATGAACGA
AATAGACAGATCGCTGAGATAGGTGCCTCACTGATTAAGCATTGGTAACTGTCAGACCAAGTTTACTCAT
ATATACTTTAGATTGATTTAAAACTTCATTTTTAATTTAAAAGGATCTAGGTGAAGATCCTTTTTGATAA
TCTCATGACCAAAATCCCTTAACGTGAGTTTTCGTTCCACTGAGCGTCAGACCCCGTAGAAAAGATCAAA
GGATCTTCTTGAGATCCTTTTTTTCTGCGCGTAATCTGCTGCTTGCAAACAAAAAAACCACCGCTACCAG
CGGTGGTTTGTTTGCCGGATCAAGAGCTACCAACTCTTTTTCCGAAGGTAACTGGCTTCAGCAGAGCGCA
GATACCAAATACTGTTCTTCTAGTGTAGCCGTAGTTAGGCCACCACTTCAAGAACTCTGTAGCACCGCCT
ACATACCTCGCTCTGCTAATCCTGTTACCAGTGGCTGCTGCCAGTGGCGATAAGTCGTGTCTTACCGGGT
TGGACTCAAGACGATAGTTACCGGATAAGGCGCAGCGGTCGGGCTGAACGGGGGGTTCGTGCACACAGCC
CAGCTTGGAGCGAACGACCTACACCGAACTGAGATACCTACAGCGTGAGCTATGAGAAAGCGCCACGCTT
CCCGAAGGGAGAAAGGCGGACAGGTATCCGGTAAGCGGCAGGGTCGGAACAGGAGAGCGCACGAGGGAGC
TTCCAGGGGGAAACGCCTGGTATCTTTATAGTCCTGTCGGGTTTCGCCACCTCTGACTTGAGCGTCGATT
TTTGTGATGCTCGTCAGGGGGGCGGAGCCTATGGAAAAACGCCAGCAACGCGGCCTTTTTACGGTTCCTG
GCCTTTTGCTGGCCTTTTGCTCACATGTTCTTTCCTGCGTTATCCCCTGATTCTGTGGATAACCGTATTA
CCGCCTTTGAGTGAGCTGATACCGCTCGCCGCAGCCGAACGACCGAGCGCAGCGAGTCAGTGAGCGAGGA
AGCGGAAGAGCGCCCAATACGCAAACCGCCTCTCCCCGCGCGTTGGCCGATTCATTAATGCAGCTGGCAC
GACAGGTTTCCCGACTGGAAAGCGGGCAGTGAGCGCAACGCAATTAATGTGAGTTAGCTCACTCATTAGG
CACCCCAGGCTTTACACTTTATGCTTCCGGCTCGTATGTTGTGTGGAATTGTGAGCGGATAACAATTTCA
CACAGGAAACAGCTATGACCATGATTACGCCAAGCGCGCAATTAACCCTCACTAAAGGGAACAAAAGCTG
GAGCTGCAAGCTTAATGTAGTCTTATGCAATACTCTTGTAGTCTTGCAACATGGTAACGATGAGTTAGCA
ACATGCCTTACAAGGAGAGAAAAAGCACCGTGCATGGCGATTGGTGGAAGTAAGGTGGTACGATCGTGCC
TTATTAGGAAGGCAACAGACGGGTCTGACATGGATTGGACGAACCACTGAATTGCCGCATTGCAGAGATA
TTGTATTTAAGTGCCTAGCTCGATACATAAACGGGTCTCTCTGGTTAGACCAGATCTGAGCCTGGGAGCT
CTCTGGCTAACTAGGGAACCCACTGCTTAAGCCTCAATAAAGCTTGCCTTGAGTGCTTCAAGTAGTGTGT
GCCCGTCTGTTGTGTGACTCTGGTAACTAGAGATCCCTCAGACCCTTTTAGTCAGTGTGGAAAATCTCTA
GCAGTGGCGCCCGAACAGGGACTTGAAAGCGAAAGGGAAACCAGAGGAGCTCTCTCGACGCAGGACTCGG
CTTGCTGAAGCGCGCACGGCAAGAGGCGAGGGGCGGCGACTGGTGAGTACGCCAAAAATTTTGACTAGCG
GAGGCTAGAAGGAGAGAGATGGGTGCGAGAGCGTCAGTATTAAGCGGGGGAGAATTAGATCGCGATGGGA
AAAAATTCGGTTAAGGCCAGGGGGAAAGAAAAAATATAAATTAAAACATATAGTATGGGCAAGCAGGGAG
CTAGAACGATTCGCAGTTAATCCTGGCCTGTTAGAAACATCAGAAGGCTGTAGACAAATACTGGGACAGC
TACAACCATCCCTTCAGACAGGATCAGAAGAACTTAGATCATTATATAATACAGTAGCAACCCTCTATTG
TGTGCATCAAAGGATAGAGATAAAAGACACCAAGGAAGCTTTAGACAAGATAGAGGAAGAGCAAAACAAA
AGTAAGACCACCGCACAGCAAGCGGCCGCTGATCTTCAGACCTGGAGGAGGAGATATGAGGGACAATTGG
AGAAGTGAATTATATAAATATAAAGTAGTAAAAATTGAACCATTAGGAGTAGCACCCACCAAGGCAAAGA
GAAGAGTGGTGCAGAGAGAAAAAAGAGCAGTGGGAATAGGAGCTTTGTTCCTTGGGTTCTTGGGAGCAGC
AGGAAGCACTATGGGCGCAGCGTCAATGACGCTGACGGTACAGGCCAGACAATTATTGTCTGGTATAGTG
CAGCAGCAGAACAATTTGCTGAGGGCTATTGAGGCGCAACAGCATCTGTTGCAACTCACAGTCTGGGGCA
TCAAGCAGCTCCAGGCAAGAATCCTGGCTGTGGAAAGATACCTAAAGGATCAACAGCTCCTGGGGATTTG
GGGTTGCTCTGGAAAACTCATTTGCACCACTGCTGTGCCTTGGAATGCTAGTTGGAGTAATAAATCTCTG
GAACAGATTTGGAATCACACGACCTGGATGGAGTGGGACAGAGAAATTAACAATTACACAAGCTTAATAC
ACTCCTTAATTGAAGAATCGCAAAACCAGCAAGAAAAGAATGAACAAGAATTATTGGAATTAGATAAATG
GGCAAGTTTGTGGAATTGGTTTAACATAACAAATTGGCTGTGGTATATAAAATTATTCATAATGATAGTA
GGAGGCTTGGTAGGTTTAAGAATAGTTTTTGCTGTACTTTCTATAGTGAATAGAGTTAGGCAGGGATATT
CACCATTATCGTTTCAGACCCACCTCCCAACCCCGAGGGGACCCGACAGGCCCGAAGGAATAGAAGAAGA
AGGTGGAGAGAGAGACAGAGACAGATCCATTCGATTAGTGAACGGATCTCGACGGTATCGATCACGAGAC
TAGTATCGAGCGGCCGCCCCCTTCACCGAGGGCCTATTTCCCATGATTCCTTCATATTTGCATATACGAT
ACAAGGCTGTTAGAGAGATAATTGGAATTAATTTGACTGTAAACACAAAGATATTAGTACAAAATACGTG
ACGTAGAAAGTAATAATTTCTTGGGTAGTTTGCAGTTTTAAAATTATGTTTTAAAATGGACTATCATATG
CTTACCGTAACTTGAAAGTATTTCGATTTCTTGGCTTTATATATCTTGTGGAAAGGACGAAACACCGGGT
CTTCGAGAAGACCTGTTTTAGAGCTAGAAATAGCAAGTTAAAATAAGGCTAGTCCGTTATCAACTTGAAA
AAGTGGCACCGAGTCGGTGCTTTTTTTAATTCTCGACCTCGAGACAAATGGCAGTATTCATCCACAATTT
TAAAAGAAAAGGGGGGATTGGGGGGTACAGTGCAGGGGAAAGAATAGTAGACATAATAGCAACAGACATA
CAAACTAAAGAATTACAAAAACAAATTACAAAAATTCAAAATTTTCGGGTTTATTACAGGGACAGCAGAG
ATCCACTTTGGCCGCGGCTCGAGGCGATAAGCTTTGCAAAGATGGATAAAGTTTTAAACAGAGAGGAATC
TTTGCAGCTAATGGACCTTCTAGGTCTTGAAAGGAGTGGGAATTGGCTCCGGTGCCCGTCAGTGGGCAGA
GCGCACATCGCCCACAGTCCCCGAGAAGTTGGGGGGAGGGGTCGGCAATTGAACCGGTGCCTAGAGAAGG
TGGCGCGGGGTAAACTGGGAAAGTGATGTCGTGTACTGGCTCCGCCTTTTTCCCGAGGGTGGGGGAGAAC
CGTATATAAGTGCAGTAGTCGCCGTGAACGTTCTTTTTCGCAACGGGTTTGCCGCCAGAACACAGGTAAG
TGCCGTGTGTGGTTCCCGCGGGCCTGGCCTCTTTACGGGTTATGGCCCTTGCGTGCCTTGAATTACTTCC
ACCTGGCTGCAGTACGTGATTCTTGATCCCGAGCTTCGGGTTGGAAGTGGGTGGGAGAGTTCGAGGCCTT
GCGCTTAAGGAGCCCCTTCGCCTCGTGCTTGAGTTGAGGCCTGGCCTGGGCGCTGGGGCCGCCGCGTGCG
AATCTGGTGGCACCTTCGCGCCTGTCTCGCTGCTTTCGATAAGTCTCTAGCCATTTAAAATTTTTGATGA
CCTGCTGCGACGCTTTTTTTCTGGCAAGATAGTCTTGTAAATGCGGGCCAAGATCTGCACACTGGTATTT
CGGTTTTTGGGGCCGCGGGCGGCGACGGGGCCCGTGCGTCCCAGCGCACATGTTCGGCGAGGCGGGGCCT
GCGAGCGCGGCCACCGAGAATCGGACGGGGGTAGTCTCAAGCTGGCCGGCCTGCTCTGGTGCCTGGCCTC
GCGCCGCCGTGTATCGCCCCGCCCTGGGCGGCAAGGCTGGCCCGGTCGGCACCAGTTGCGTGAGCGGAAA
GATGGCCGCTTCCCGGCCCTGCTGCAGGGAGCTCAAAATGGAGGACGCGGCGCTCGGGAGAGCGGGCGGG
TGAGTCACCCACACAAAGGAAAAGGGCCTTTCCGTCCTCAGCCGTCGCTTCATGTGACTCCACGGAGTAC
CGGGCGCCGTCCAGGCACCTCGATTAGTTCTCGAGCTTTTGGAGTACGTCGTCTTTAGGTTGGGGGGAGG
GGTTTTATGCGATGGAGTTTCCCCACACTGAGTGGGTGGAGACTGAAGTTAGGCCAGCTTGGCACTTGAT
GTAATTCTCCTTGGAATTTGCCCTTTTTGAGTTTGGATCTTGGTTCATTCTCAAGCCTCAGACAGTGGTT
CAAAGTTTTTTTCTTCCATTTCAGGTGTCGTGAGGAATTCTGCAGTCGATCGACGGTACCGCGGGCCCGG
GATCCACGGTCGCCACCATGGGCGACACCTATCGGTACATTGGAGGAGGCGGGGGAGGGGAGGACCAGGT
GGACCCCAGGCTGATCGACGGCAAGGGAGGAGGCGGGGGAGGGTATACAGATATCGAAATGAATAGACTC
GGAAAGGGCATGCTGATGGTGAGCAAGGGCGAGGAGGATAACATGGCCATCATCAAGGAGTTCATGCGCT
TCAAGGTGCACATGGAGGGCTCCGTGAACGGCCACGAGTTCGAGATCGAGGGCGAGGGCGAGGGCCGCCC
CTACGAGGGCACCCAGACCGCCAAGCTGAAGGTGACCAAGGGTGGCCCCCTGCCCTTCGCCTGGGACATC
CTGTCCCCTCAGTTCATGTACGGCTCCAAGGCCTACGTGAAGCACCCCGCCGACATCCCCGACTACTTGA
AGCTGTCCTTCCCCGAGGGCTTCAAGTGGGAGCGCGTGATGAACTTCGAGGACGGCGGCGTGGTGACCGT
GACCCAGGACTCCTCCCTGCAGGACGGCGAGTTCATCTACAAGGTGAAGCTGCGCGGCACCAACTTCCCC
TCCGACGGCCCCGTAATGCAGAAGAAGACCATGGGCTGGGAGGCCTCCTCCGAGCGGATGTACCCCGAGG
ACGGCGCCCTGAAGGGCGAGATCAAGCAGAGGCTGAAGCTGAAGGACGGCGGCCACTACGACGCTGAGGT
CAAGACCACCTACAAGGCCAAGAAGCCCGTGCAGCTGCCCGGCGCCTACAACGTCAACATCAAGTTGGAC
ATCACCTCCCACAACGAGGACTACACCATCGTGGAACAGTACGAACGCGCCGAGGGCCGCCACTCCACCG
GCGGCATGGACGAGCTGTACAAGAAACGGCCAGCCGAGGATATGGAGGAAGAACAAGCCTTTAAACGATC
TCGATAAAGCGGCCGCGTCGACAATCAACCTCTGGATTACAAAATTTGTGAAAGATTGACTGGTATTCTT
AACTATGTTGCTCCTTTTACGCTATGTGGATACGCTGCTTTAATGCCTTTGTATCATGCTATTGCTTCCC
GTATGGCTTTCATTTTCTCCTCCTTGTATAAATCCTGGTTGCTGTCTCTTTATGAGGAGTTGTGGCCCGT
TGTCAGGCAACGTGGCGTGGTGTGCACTGTGTTTGCTGACGCAACCCCCACTGGTTGGGGCATTGCCACC
ACCTGTCAGCTCCTTTCCGGGACTTTCGCTTTCCCCCTCCCTATTGCCACGGCGGAACTCATCGCCGCCT
GCCTTGCCCGCTGCTGGACAGGGGCTCGGCTGTTGGGCACTGACAATTCCGTGGTGTTGTCGGGGAAGCT
GACGTCCTTTCCATGGCTGCTCGCCTGTGTTGCCACCTGGATTCTGCGCGGGACGTCCTTCTGCTACGTC
CCTTCGGCCCTCAATCCAGCGGACCTTCCTTCCCGCGGCCTGCTGCCGGCTCTGCGGCCTCTTCCGCATC
TTCGCCTTCGCCCTCAGACGAGTCGGATCTCCCTTTGGGCCGCCTCCCCGCCTGGGTACCTTTAAGACCA
ATGACTTACAAGGCAGCTGTAGATCTTAGCCACTTTTTAAAAGAAAAGGGGGGACTGGAAGGGCTAATTC
ACTCCCAACGAAGATAAGATCTGCTTTTTGCTTGTACTGGGTCTCTCTGGTTAGACCAGATCTGAGCCTG
GGAGCTCTCTGGCTAACTAGGGAACCCACTGCTTAAGCCTCAATAAAGCTTGCCTTGAGTGCTTCAAGTA
GTGTGTGCCCGTCTGTTGTGTGACTCTGGTAACTAGAGATCCCTCAGACCCTTTTAGTCAGTGTGGAAAA
TCTCTAGCAGTAGTAGTTCATGTCATCTTATTATTCAGTATTTATAACTTGCAAAGAAATGAATATCAGA
GAGTGAGAGGAACTTGTTTATTGCAGCTTATAATGGTTACAAATAAAGCAATAGCATCACAAATTTCACA
AATAAAGCATTTTTTTCACTGCATTCTAGTTGTGGTTTGTCCAAACTCATCAATGTATCTTATCATGTCT
GGCTCTAGCTATCCCGCCCCTAACTCCGCCCATCCCGCCCCTAACTCCGCCCAGTTCCGCCCATTCTCCG
CCCCATGGCTGACTAATTTTTTTTATTTATGCAGAGGCCGAGGCCGCCTCGGCCTCTGAGCTATTCCAGA
AGTAGTGAGGAGGCTTTTTTGGAGGCCTAGGGACGTACCCAATTCGCCCTATAGTGAGTCGTATTACGCG
CGCTCACTGGCCGTCGTTTTACAACGTCGTGACTGGGAAAACCCTGGCGTTACCCAACTTAATCGCCTTG
CAGCACATCCCCCTTTCGCCAGCTGGCGTAATAGCGAAGAGGCCCGCACCGATCGCCCTTCCCAACAGTT
GCGCAGCCTGAATGGCGAATGGG
[124 nt withheld, positions 8354-8477]
C
[91 nt withheld, positions 8479-8569]
A
[49 nt withheld, positions 8571-8619]
CCTTTGACGTTGGAGTCCACGTTCTTT
[37 nt withheld, positions 8647-8683]
ACCCTATCTCGGTCTATTCTTTTGATTTATAAGGGATTTTGCCGATTTCGGCCTATTGGTTAAAAAATGA
GCTGATTTAACAAAAATTT
Features (pLannotate 1.2.2; 29 found; start..end, strand, type, name):
     63..167     +  promoter       AmpR promoter: bla
    168..1028    +  CDS            AmpR: β-lactamase; bla; confers resistance to ampicillin, carbenicillin, and related antibiotics
   1199..1787    +  rep_origin     ori: high-copy-number ColE1/pMB1/pBR322/pUC origin of replication
   1970..2062    +  CDS            lacI (fragment): lac repressor; lacI; The lac repressor binds to the lac operator to inhibit transcription in E. coli. This inhibition can be relieved by adding lactose or isopropyl-β-D-thiogalactopyranoside (IPTG).
   2075..2096    +  protein_bind   CAP binding site: CAP binding activates transcription in the presence of cAMP. E. coli catabolite activator protein
   2111..2141    +  promoter       lac promoter: promoter for the E. coli lac operon
   2149..2165    +  protein_bind   lac operator: The lac repressor binds to the lac operator to inhibit transcription in E. coli. This inhibition can be relieved by adding lactose or isopropyl-β-D-thiogalactopyranoside (IPTG). lac repressor encoded by lacI
   2210..2228    +  promoter       T3 promoter: promoter for bacteriophage T3 RNA polymerase
   2256..2482    +  promoter       RSV promoter: Rous sarcoma virus enhancer/promoter
   2483..2663    +  LTR            5' LTR (truncated): truncated 5' long terminal repeat (LTR) from HIV-1
   2710..2835    +  misc_feature   HIV-1 Ψ: packaging signal of human immunodeficiency virus type 1
   2819..3182    +  CDS            HIV-1 gag (fragment): gag protein from human immunodeficiency virus 1; gag
   3328..3561    +  misc_feature   RRE: The Rev response element (RRE) of HIV-1 allows for Rev-dependent mRNA export from the nucleus to the cytoplasm.
   3938..4038    +  CDS            Rev (fragment): human immunodeficiency virus 1 (HIV-1) Rev protein; rev; enhances nuclear export of unspliced and incompletely spliced viral mRNAs
   4088..4328    +  promoter       U6 promoter: RNA polymerase III promoter for human U6 snRNA
   4355..4430    +  misc_RNA       gRNA scaffold: guide RNA scaffold for the Streptococcus pyogenes CRISPR/Cas9 system
   4478..4595    +  misc_feature   cPPT/CTS: central polypurine tract and central termination sequence of HIV-1
   4662..4728    +  CDS            small t antigen (fragment): SV40 (simian virus 40) small t antigen
   4735..5913    +  promoter       EF-1α promoter: strong constitutive promoter for human elongation factor EF-1α
   5930..5955    +  misc_feature   MCS (fragment): multiple cloning site
   6106..6813    +  CDS            mCherry: mCherry is a basic (constitutively fluorescent) red fluorescent protein published in 2004, derived from Discosoma sp.. It is reported to be a very rapidly-maturing monomer with low acid sensitivity.
   6883..7471    +  misc_feature   WPRE: woodchuck hepatitis virus posttranscriptional regulatory element
   7476..7613    +  CDS            nef (fragment): NEF_HV1LA - Experimental evidence at protein level: Swiss-Prot protein existence level 1. Extracellular Nef protein targets CD4(+) T-lymphocytes for apoptosis by interacting with CXCR4 surface receptors. From Human immunodeficiency virus type 1 group M subtype B (isolate Lai) (HIV-1).
   7599..7779    +  LTR            5' LTR (truncated): truncated 5' long terminal repeat (LTR) from HIV-1
   7851..7972    +  polyA_signal   SV40 poly(A) signal: SV40 polyadenylation signal
   8012..8147    +  rep_origin     SV40 ori: SV40 origin of replication
   8168..8186    -  promoter       T7 promoter: promoter for bacteriophage T7 RNA polymerase
   8194..8349    +  CDS            lacZα (fragment): LacZα fragment of β-galactosidase; lacZ fragment
   8354..10      +  rep_origin     f1 ori (across the origin) (sequence partly withheld): f1 bacteriophage origin of replication; arrow indicates direction of (+) strand synthesis
