[The description below was written by a language model from this plasmid's Addgene catalogue record and pLannotate feature annotations shown in this document.]
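Description:
pLKO_AU1.C.VSVg_mCherry-NLS is a lentiviral transfer vector on a pLKO backbone (sequenced at 8,772 nt) that pairs a guide RNA cloning cassette with a nuclear protein barcode (nPC) reporter, so that cells carrying a given CRISPR perturbation can be identified in situ. It is propagated in E. coli through a high-copy ColE1/pUC-type origin with ampicillin selection from the bla gene. An f1 origin, an SV40 origin and remnants of a lac/lacZα cloning region with T3 and T7 promoters also sit in the backbone. The viral portion follows a third-generation layout: an RSV promoter drives a truncated HIV-1 5' LTR, followed by the Ψ packaging signal with a gag fragment, the RRE for Rev-dependent export, and the cPPT/CTS. A WPRE, a truncated 3' LTR and an SV40 polyadenylation signal close the viral genome.

Two expression units lie between the LTRs. A human U6 Pol III promoter sits upstream of the S. pyogenes Cas9 gRNA scaffold, providing the position where an sgRNA spacer is cloned; the vector carries no Cas9, so nuclease must be supplied separately. Downstream, the EF-1α promoter drives mCherry. According to the catalogue entry, mCherry carries an N-terminal combination of epitope tags (AU1, C and VSVg) and a C-terminal nuclear localization signal. The automated annotation marks only the mCherry coding region, not the tags or NLS. The particular epitope combination acts as an antibody-detectable barcode concentrated in the nucleus. This allows vector and cell tracking and, per the depositor, spatial readout of CRISPR screens in tissue. No mammalian drug-selection marker is annotated, so mCherry fluorescence is the evident means of identifying transduced cells.
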