Addgene plasmid #178214: pLKO_AU1.C.VSVg_mCherry-NLS
Purpose: Nuclear Protein Barcode (nPC) for vector/cell tracking. Contains U6 trRNA cassette for sgRNA cloning. Enables spatial detection of CRISPR screens.
Depositing lab: Brian Brown. Depositing organization: Icahn School of Medicine at Mount Sinai. Publication: Spatial CRISPR genomics identifies regulators of the tumor microenvironment. Dhainaut M, Rose SA, Akturk G, Wroblewska A, Nielsen SR, Park ES, Buckup M, Roudko V, Pia L, Sweeney R, Le Berichel J, Wilk CM, Bektesevic A, Lee BH, Bhardwaj N, Rahman AH, Baccarini A, Gnjatic S, Pe'er D, Merad M, Brown BD. Cell. 2022 Mar 10. pii: S0092-8674(22)00195-7. doi: 10.1016/j.cell.2022.02.015. PubMed 35290801.
Backbone
  Vector backbone: pLKO
  Backbone size w/o insert (bp): 9000
  Vector type: Lentiviral
Growth in bacteria
  Bacterial resistance: Ampicillin, 100 μg/mL
  Growth temperature: 37°C
  Growth strain: NEB Stable
  Copy number: High Copy
Gene/Insert
  Gene/Insert name: nPC Tagged mCherry-NLS
  Species: H. sapiens (human)
  Insert size (bp): 1000
  Promoter: eF1a
  Tag / fusion protein: AU1.C.VSVg (N terminal on insert); Nuclear Localization Signal (C terminal on insert)
  Cloning method: Restriction Enzyme; 5′ cloning site unknown (unknown if destroyed)
  Sequencing primers: 5′ cctttttgagtttggatcttggttcat
Terms and licenses: Academic/Nonprofit Terms; Industry Terms: Not Available to Industry
Depositor comments: Please visit https://www.biorxiv.org/content/10.1101/2021.07.13.451021v1 for bioRxiv preprint.
How to cite: pLKO_AU1.C.VSVg_mCherry-NLS was a gift from Brian Brown (Addgene plasmid # 178214 ; http://n2t.net/addgene:178214 ; RRID:Addgene_178214)
